Addgene plasmid #158769: pF(UG) CamKII sf iGluSnFR
Purpose: iGluSnFR glutamate sensor containing a Golgi export sequence and and an ER exit motif for improved trafficking to the plasma membrane.
Depositing lab: Edwin Chapman. Depositing organization: University of Wisconsin, Madison. Publication: Acute disruption of the synaptic vesicle membrane protein synaptotagmin 1 using knockoff in mouse hippocampal neurons. Vevea JD, Chapman ER. Elife. 2020 Jun 9;9. pii: 56469. doi: 10.7554/eLife.56469. PubMed 32515733.
Backbone
  Vector backbone: FUGW (#14883)
  Vector type: Lentiviral
Growth in bacteria
  Bacterial resistance: Ampicillin, 100 μg/mL
  Growth temperature: 37°C
  Growth strain: NEB Stable
  Copy number: High Copy
Gene/Insert
  Gene/Insert name: iGluSnFR
  Species: M. musculus (mouse)
  Mutation: Additional ER and Golgi export sequences
  Cloning method: Ligation Independent Cloning
Terms and licenses: Academic/Nonprofit Terms; Industry Terms: Not Available to Industry
Depositor comments: In-fusion cloning was used for constuction of this plasmid
How to cite: pF(UG) CamKII sf iGluSnFR was a gift from Edwin Chapman (Addgene plasmid # 158769 ; http://n2t.net/addgene:158769 ; RRID:Addgene_158769)
