[The description below was written by a language model from this plasmid's Addgene catalogue record and pLannotate feature annotations shown in this document.]
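Description:
pF(UG) CamKII sf iGluSnFR is an 11.1 kb lentiviral transfer plasmid built on the FUGW backbone, in which the original promoter–reporter cassette has been replaced by a CaMKIIα promoter driving the genetically encoded glutamate sensor iGluSnFR. In bacteria it is maintained as a high-copy plasmid through a ColE1/pUC-type origin and selected with ampicillin (AmpR). The backbone also carries an f1 origin and an SV40/EM7-driven BleoR cassette lying outside the viral genome. The viral portion follows the usual HIV-1-derived layout. A CMV enhancer/promoter fused to a truncated 5' LTR drives genomic RNA production in packaging cells, followed by the Ψ packaging signal with a gag fragment, the RRE for Rev-dependent export, and the cPPT/CTS. The expression cassette is followed by WPRE to boost transcript stability and expression, then the 3' LTR region and a bGH polyadenylation signal.

The sensor open reading frame begins with an Igκ leader that directs the protein into the secretory pathway. It continues with the E. coli glutamate/aspartate-binding protein GltI split into two fragments around a GFP-derived fluorescent domain (annotated as cEGFP; the "sf" in the name suggests a superfolder variant, though the record does not spell this out). A PDGFRβ transmembrane domain anchors the sensor on the extracellular face of the plasma membrane. Glutamate binding to GltI alters fluorescence of the inserted fluorophore. According to the record, this version adds a Golgi export sequence and an ER exit motif to improve trafficking to the plasma membrane; these are not individually annotated in the feature table. The mouse CaMKIIα promoter suits expression in neurons, and the associated publication concerns mouse hippocampal neurons, consistent with use in imaging synaptic glutamate release.
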