Features (pLannotate 1.2.2; 34 found; start..end, strand, type, name):
      1..1289    +  promoter       CaMKII promoter: promoter for the mouse calcium/calmodulin-dependent kinase II α subunit
   1311..1373    +  sig_peptide    Igκ leader: leader sequence from mouse immunoglobulin κ light chain
   1380..2120    +  CDS            gltI (fragment): GLTI_ECOLI - Also known as ybeJ, yzzK. Experimental evidence at protein level: Swiss-Prot protein existence level 1. Part of the ABC transporter complex GltIJKL involved in glutamate and aspartate uptake. Binds to both glutamate and aspartate. From Escherichia coli (strain K12).
   2133..2852    +  CDS            cEGFP: cEGFP is a basic (constitutively fluorescent) green fluorescent protein published in 2008, derived from Aequorea victoria.
   2865..2933    +  CDS            gltI (fragment): GLTI_ECOLI - Also known as ybeJ, yzzK. Experimental evidence at protein level: Swiss-Prot protein existence level 1. Part of the ABC transporter complex GltIJKL involved in glutamate and aspartate uptake. Binds to both glutamate and aspartate. From Escherichia coli (strain K12).
   2982..3105    +  CDS            PDGFRβ TM domain (fragment): transmembrane domain from platelet derived growth factor receptor beta
   3204..3228    +  misc_feature   MCS (fragment): pBluescript multiple cloning site
   3228..3816    +  misc_feature   WPRE: woodchuck hepatitis virus posttranscriptional regulatory element
   3753..4334    +  CDS            nef (fragment): NEF_HV1H2 - Experimental evidence at protein level: Swiss-Prot protein existence level 1. Extracellular Nef protein targets CD4(+) T-lymphocytes for apoptosis by interacting with CXCR4 surface receptors. From Human immunodeficiency virus type 1 group M subtype B (isolate HXB2) (HIV-1).
   4341..4521    +  LTR            5' LTR (truncated): truncated 5' long terminal repeat (LTR) from HIV-1
   4553..4777    +  polyA_signal   bGH poly(A) signal: bovine growth hormone polyadenylation signal
   4781..4802    +  promoter       SV40 promoter (fragment): SV40 enhancer and early promoter
   4823..5251    +  rep_origin     f1 ori (sequence partly withheld): f1 bacteriophage origin of replication; arrow indicates direction of (+) strand synthesis
   5265..5594    +  promoter       SV40 promoter: SV40 enhancer and early promoter
   5642..5689    +  promoter       EM7 promoter: synthetic bacterial promoter&nbsp
   5708..6082    +  CDS            BleoR: antibiotic-binding protein; Sh ble from Streptoalloteichus hindustanus; confers resistance to bleomycin, phleomycin, and Zeocin™
   6092..6217    +  CDS            ble (fragment): BLE_KLEPN - Experimental evidence at protein level: Swiss-Prot protein existence level 1. Binding protein with a strong affinity to the bleomycin family of antibiotics. Binds to CL990; an antimitotic-antibiotic compound. From Klebsiella pneumoniae.
   6212..6333    +  polyA_signal   SV40 poly(A) signal: SV40 polyadenylation signal
   6404..6426    -  protein_bind   lac operator (fragment): The lac repressor binds to the lac operator to inhibit transcription in E. coli. This inhibition can be relieved by adding lactose or isopropyl-β-D-thiogalactopyranoside (IPTG). lac repressor encoded by lacI
   6430..6460    -  promoter       lac promoter: promoter for the E. coli lac operon
   6475..6496    -  protein_bind   CAP binding site: CAP binding activates transcription in the presence of cAMP. E. coli catabolite activator protein
   6509..6601    -  CDS            lacI (fragment): lac repressor; lacI; The lac repressor binds to the lac operator to inhibit transcription in E. coli. This inhibition can be relieved by adding lactose or isopropyl-β-D-thiogalactopyranoside (IPTG).
   6784..7372    -  rep_origin     ori: high-copy-number ColE1/pMB1/pBR322/pUC origin of replication
   7543..8403    -  CDS            AmpR: β-lactamase; bla; confers resistance to ampicillin, carbenicillin, and related antibiotics
   8404..8508    -  promoter       AmpR promoter: bla
   8567..8619    -  misc_feature   bom (fragment): basis of mobility region from pBR322
   8774..9153    +  enhancer       CMV enhancer: human cytomegalovirus immediate early enhancer
   9154..9353    +  promoter       CMV promoter: human cytomegalovirus (CMV) immediate early promoter
   9371..9551    +  LTR            5' LTR (truncated): truncated 5' long terminal repeat (LTR) from HIV-1
   9598..9723    +  misc_feature   HIV-1 Ψ: packaging signal of human immunodeficiency virus type 1
   9707..10070   +  CDS            HIV-1 gag (fragment): gag protein from human immunodeficiency virus 1; gag
  10216..10449   +  misc_feature   RRE: The Rev response element (RRE) of HIV-1 allows for Rev-dependent mRNA export from the nucleus to the cytoplasm.
  10826..10926   +  CDS            Rev (fragment): human immunodeficiency virus 1 (HIV-1) Rev protein; rev; enhances nuclear export of unspliced and incompletely spliced viral mRNAs
  10976..11093   +  misc_feature   cPPT/CTS: central polypurine tract and central termination sequence of HIV-1
>Addgene plasmid #158769 | pF(UG) CamKII sf iGluSnFR | addgene full sequence | sequence record 313147 | Addgene NGS Result
CATTATGGCCTTAGGTCACTTCATCTCCATGGGGTTCTTCTTCTGATTTTCTAGAAAATGAGATGTGGGT
GCAGAGAGCTTCCTCAGTGACCTGCCCAGGGTCACATCAGAAATGTCAGAGCTAGAACTTGAACTCAGAT
TACTAATCTTAAATTCCATGCCTTGGGGGCATGCAAGTACGATATACAGAAGGAGTGAACTCATTAGGGC
AGATGACCAATGAGTTTAGGAAAGAAGAGTCCAGGGCAGGGTACATCTACACCACCCGCCCAGCCCTGGG
TGAGTCCAGCCACGTTCACCTCATTATAGTTGCCTCTCTCCAGTCCTACCTTGACGGGAAGCACAAGCAG
AAACTGGGACAGGAGCCCCAGGAGACCAAATCTTCATGGTCCCTCTGGGAGGATGGGTGGGGAGAGCTGT
GGCAGAGGCCTCAGGAGGGGCCCTGCTGCTCAGTGGTGACAGATAGGGGTGAGAAAGCAGACAGAGTCAT
TCCGTCAGCATTCTGGGTCTGTTTGGTACTTCTTCTCACGCTAAGGTGGCGGTGTGATATGCACAATGGC
TAAAAAGCAGGGAGAGCTGGAAAGAAACAAGGACAGAGACAGAGGCCAAGTCAACCAGACCAATTCCCAG
AGGAAGCAAAGAAACCATTACAGAGACTACAAGGGGGAAGGGAAGGAGAGATGAATTAGCTTCCCCTGTA
AACCTTAGAACCCAGCTGTTGCCAGGGCAACGGGGCAATACCTGTCTCTTCAGAGGAGATGAAGTTGCCA
GGGTAACTACATCCTGTCTTTCTCAAGGACCATCCCAGAATGTGGCACCCACTAGCCGTTACCATAGCAA
CTGCCTCTTTGCCCCACTTAATCCCATCCCGTCTGTTAAAAGGGCCCTATAGTTGGAGGTGGGGGAGGTA
GGAAGAGCGATGATCACTTGTGGACTAAGTTTGTTCGCATCCCCTTCTCCAACCCCCTCAGTACATCACC
CTGGGGGAACAGGGTCCACTTGCTCCTGGGCCCACACAGTCCTGCAGTATTGTGTATATAAGGCCAGGGC
AAAGAGGAGCAGGTTTTAAAGTGAAAGGCAGGCAGGTGTTGGGGAGGCAGTTACCGGGGCAACGGGAACA
GGGCGTTTCGGAGGTGGTTGCCATGGGGACCTGGATGCTGACGAAGGCTCGCGAGGCTGTGAGCAGCCAC
AGTGCCCTGCTCAGAAGCCCCAAGCTCGTCAGTCAAGCCGGTTCTCCGTTTGCACTCAGGAGCACGGGCA
GGCGAGTGGCCCCTAGTTCTGGGGGCAGCCGGTACCGCGGGCCCGCCACCATGGAGACAGACACACTCCT
GCTATGGGTACTGCTGCTCTGGGTTCCAGGTTCCACTGGTGACAGATCTGCCGCAGGCAGCACGCTGGAC
AAAATCGCCAAAAACGGTGTGATTGTCGTCGGTCACCGTGAATCTTCAGTGCCTTTCTCTTATTACGACA
ATCAGCAAAAAGTGGTGGGTTACTCGCAGGATTACTCCAACGCCATTGTTGAAGCAGTGAAAAAGAAACT
CAACAAACCGGACTTGCAGGTAAAACTGATTCCGATTACCGCACAAAACCGTATTCCACTGCTGCAAAAC
GGCACTTTCGATTTTGAATGTGGTTCTACCACCAACAACGTCGAACGCCAAAAACAGGCGGCTTTCTCTG
ACACTATTTTCGTGGTCGGTACGCGCCTGTTGACCAAAAAGGGTGGCGATATCAAAGATTTTGCCAACCT
GAAAGACAAAGCCGTAGTCGTCACTTCCGGCACTACCTCTGAAGTTTTGCTCAACAAACTGAATGAAGAG
CAAAAAATGAATATGCGCATCATCAGCGCCAAAGATCACGGTGACTCTTTCCGCACCCTGGAAAGCGGTC
GTGCCGTTGCCTTTATGATGGATGACGTGCTGCTGGCCGGTGAACGTGCGAAAGCGAAGAAACCAGACAA
CTGGGAAATCGTCGGCAAGCCGCAGTCTCAGGAGGCCTACGGTTGTATGTTGCGTAAAGATGATCCGCAG
TTCAAAAAGCTGATGGATGACACCATCGCTCAGGTGCAGACCTCCGGTGAAGCGGAAAAATGGTTTGATA
AGTGGTTCAAAAATCCAATTCTGGTGAGCCACAACGTCTATATCACCGCCGACAAGCAGAAGAACGGCAT
CAAGGCGAACTTCAAGATCCGCCACAACGTGGAGGACGGCAGCGTGCAGCTCGCCGACCACTACCAGCAG
AACACCCCCATCGGCGACGGCCCCGTGCTGCTGCCCGACAACCACTACCTGAGCACCCAGTCCGTGCTGA
GCAAAGACCCCAACGAGAAGCGCGATCACATGGTCCTGCTGGAGTTCGTGACCGCCGCCGGGATCACTCT
CGGCATGGACGAGCTGTACAAGGGCGGTACCGGAGGGAGCATGAGCAAGGGCGAGGAGCTGTTCACCGGG
GTGGTGCCCATCCTGGTCGAGCTGGACGGCGACGTAAACGGCCACAAGTTCAGCGTGCGCGGCGAGGGCG
AGGGCGATGCCACCAACGGCAAGCTGACCCTGAAGTTCATCTGCACCACCGGCAAGCTGCCCGTGCCCTG
GCCCACCCTCGTGACCACCCTGACCTACGGCGTGCAGTGCTTCAGCCGCTACCCCGACCACATGAAGCAG
CACGACTTCTTCAAGTCCGCCATGCCCGAAGGCTACGTCCAGGAGCGCACCATCAGCTTCAAGGACGACG
GCACCTACAAGACCCGCGCCGAGGTGAAGTTCGAGGGCGACACCCTGGTGAACCGCATCGAGCTGAAGGG
CATCGACTTCAAGGAGGACGGCAACATCCTGGGGCACAAGCTGGAGTACAACTTTAACAACCCCCTGAAC
ATGAATTTCGAACTGTCAGACGAAATGAAAGCACTGTTCAAAGAACCGAATGACAAGGCACTGAAACTGC
AGGTCGACGAACAAAAACTCATCTCAGAAGAGGATCTGAATGCTGTGGGCCAGGACACGCAGGAGGTCAT
CGTGGTGCCACACTCCTTGCCCTTTAAGGTGGTGGTGATCTCAGCCATCCTGGCCCTGGTGGTGCTCACC
ATCATCTCCCTTATCATCCTCATCAAGTACCTGCAGAAAAGAAGGGAGCGGAGACGCCAGGAGAACGCAA
ACAGCTTTTGCTATGAAAATGAAGTTGCCCTCTAAGGCCGCACTCCTCAGCTAGAATTCGATATCAAGCT
TATCGATAATCAACCTCTGGATTACAAAATTTGTGAAAGATTGACTGGTATTCTTAACTATGTTGCTCCT
TTTACGCTATGTGGATACGCTGCTTTAATGCCTTTGTATCATGCTATTGCTTCCCGTATGGCTTTCATTT
TCTCCTCCTTGTATAAATCCTGGTTGCTGTCTCTTTATGAGGAGTTGTGGCCCGTTGTCAGGCAACGTGG
CGTGGTGTGCACTGTGTTTGCTGACGCAACCCCCACTGGTTGGGGCATTGCCACCACCTGTCAGCTCCTT
TCCGGGACTTTCGCTTTCCCCCTCCCTATTGCCACGGCGGAACTCATCGCCGCCTGCCTTGCCCGCTGCT
GGACAGGGGCTCGGCTGTTGGGCACTGACAATTCCGTGGTGTTGTCGGGGAAATCATCGTCCTTTCCTTG
GCTGCTCGCCTGTGTTGCCACCTGGATTCTGCGCGGGACGTCCTTCTGCTACGTCCCTTCGGCCCTCAAT
CCAGCGGACCTTCCTTCCCGCGGCCTGCTGCCGGCTCTGCGGCCTCTTCCGCGTCTTCGCCTTCGCCCTC
AGACGAGTCGGATCTCCCTTTGGGCCGCCTCCCCGCATCGATACCGTCGACCTCGAGACCTAGAAAAACA
TGGAGCAATCACAAGTAGCAATACAGCAGCTACCAATGCTGATTGTGCCTGGCTAGAAGCACAAGAGGAG
GAGGAGGTGGGTTTTCCAGTCACACCTCAGGTACCTTTAAGACCAATGACTTACAAGGCAGCTGTAGATC
TTAGCCACTTTTTAAAAGAAAAGGGGGGACTGGAAGGGCTAATTCACTCCCAACGAAGACAAGATATCCT
TGATCTGTGGATCTACCACACACAAGGCTACTTCCCTGATTGGCAGAACTACACACCAGGGCCAGGGATC
AGATATCCACTGACCTTTGGATGGTGCTACAAGCTAGTACCAGTTGAGCAAGAGAAGGTAGAAGAAGCCA
ATGAAGGAGAGAACACCCGCTTGTTACACCCTGTGAGCCTGCATGGGATGGATGACCCGGAGAGAGAAGT
ATTAGAGTGGAGGTTTGACAGCCGCCTAGCATTTCATCACATGGCCCGAGAGCTGCATCCGGACTGTACT
GGGTCTCTCTGGTTAGACCAGATCTGAGCCTGGGAGCTCTCTGGCTAACTAGGGAACCCACTGCTTAAGC
CTCAATAAAGCTTGCCTTGAGTGCTTCAAGTAGTGTGTGCCCGTCTGTTGTGTGACTCTGGTAACTAGAG
ATCCCTCAGACCCTTTTAGTCAGTGTGGAAAATCTCTAGCAGGGCCCGTTTAAACCCGCTGATCAGCCTC
GACTGTGCCTTCTAGTTGCCAGCCATCTGTTGTTTGCCCCTCCCCCGTGCCTTCCTTGACCCTGGAAGGT
GCCACTCCCACTGTCCTTTCCTAATAAAATGAGGAAATTGCATCGCATTGTCTGAGTAGGTGTCATTCTA
TTCTGGGGGGTGGGGTGGGGCAGGACAGCAAGGGGGAGGATTGGGAAGACAATAGCAGGCATGCTGGGGA
TGCGGTGGGCTCTATGGCTTCTGAGGCGGAAAGAACCAGCTGGGGCTCTAGGGGGTATCCCC
[124 nt withheld, positions 4823-4946]
C
[91 nt withheld, positions 4948-5038]
A
[49 nt withheld, positions 5040-5088]
CCTTTGACGTTGGAGTCCACGTTCTTT
[37 nt withheld, positions 5116-5152]
ACCCTATCTCGGTCTATTCTTTTGATTTATAAGGGATTTTGCCGATTTCGGCCTATTGGTTAAAAAATGA
GCTGATTTAACAAAAATTTAACGCGAATTAATTCTGTGGAATGTGTGTCAGTTAGGGTGTGGAAAGTCCC
CAGGCTCCCCAGCAGGCAGAAGTATGCAAAGCATGCATCTCAATTAGTCAGCAACCAGGTGTGGAAAGTC
CCCAGGCTCCCCAGCAGGCAGAAGTATGCAAAGCATGCATCTCAATTAGTCAGCAACCATAGTCCCGCCC
CTAACTCCGCCCATCCCGCCCCTAACTCCGCCCAGTTCCGCCCATTCTCCGCCCCATGGCTGACTAATTT
TTTTTATTTATGCAGAGGCCGAGGCCGCCTCTGCCTCTGAGCTATTCCAGAAGTAGTGAGGAGGCTTTTT
TGGAGGCCTAGGCTTTTGCAAAAAGCTCCCGGGAGCTTGTATATCCATTTTCGGATCTGATCAGCACGTG
TTGACAATTAATCATCGGCATAGTATATCGGCATAGTATAATACGACAAGGTGAGGAACTAAACCATGGC
CAAGTTGACCAGTGCCGTTCCGGTGCTCACCGCGCGCGACGTCGCCGGAGCGGTCGAGTTCTGGACCGAC
CGGCTCGGGTTCTCCCGGGACTTCGTGGAGGACGACTTCGCCGGTGTGGTCCGGGACGACGTGACCCTGT
TCATCAGCGCGGTCCAGGACCAGGTGGTGCCGGACAACACCCTGGCCTGGGTGTGGGTGCGCGGCCTGGA
CGAGCTGTACGCCGAGTGGTCGGAGGTCGTGTCCACGAACTTCCGGGACGCCTCCGGGCCGGCCATGACC
GAGATCGGCGAGCAGCCGTGGGGGCGGGAGTTCGCCCTGCGCGACCCGGCCGGCAACTGCGTGCACTTCG
TGGCCGAGGAGCAGGACTGACACGTGCTACGAGATTTCGATTCCACCGCCGCCTTCTATGAAAGGTTGGG
CTTCGGAATCGTTTTCCGGGACGCCGGCTGGATGATCCTCCAGCGCGGGGATCTCATGCTGGAGTTCTTC
GCCCACCCCAACTTGTTTATTGCAGCTTATAATGGTTACAAATAAAGCAATAGCATCACAAATTTCACAA
ATAAAGCATTTTTTTCACTGCATTCTAGTTGTGGTTTGTCCAAACTCATCAATGTATCTTATCATGTCTG
TATACCGTCGACCTCTAGCTAGAGCTTGGCGTAATCATGGTCATAGCTGTTTCCTGTGTGAAATTGTTAT
CCGCTCACAATTCCACACAACATACGAGCCGGAAGCATAAAGTGTAAAGCCTGGGGTGCCTAATGAGTGA
GCTAACTCACATTAATTGCGTTGCGCTCACTGCCCGCTTTCCAGTCGGGAAACCTGTCGTGCCAGCTGCA
TTAATGAATCGGCCAACGCGCGGGGAGAGGCGGTTTGCGTATTGGGCGCTCTTCCGCTTCCTCGCTCACT
GACTCGCTGCGCTCGGTCGTTCGGCTGCGGCGAGCGGTATCAGCTCACTCAAAGGCGGTAATACGGTTAT
CCACAGAATCAGGGGATAACGCAGGAAAGAACATGTGAGCAAAAGGCCAGCAAAAGGCCAGGAACCGTAA
AAAGGCCGCGTTGCTGGCGTTTTTCCATAGGCTCCGCCCCCCTGACGAGCATCACAAAAATCGACGCTCA
AGTCAGAGGTGGCGAAACCCGACAGGACTATAAAGATACCAGGCGTTTCCCCCTGGAAGCTCCCTCGTGC
GCTCTCCTGTTCCGACCCTGCCGCTTACCGGATACCTGTCCGCCTTTCTCCCTTCGGGAAGCGTGGCGCT
TTCTCATAGCTCACGCTGTAGGTATCTCAGTTCGGTGTAGGTCGTTCGCTCCAAGCTGGGCTGTGTGCAC
GAACCCCCCGTTCAGCCCGACCGCTGCGCCTTATCCGGTAACTATCGTCTTGAGTCCAACCCGGTAAGAC
ACGACTTATCGCCACTGGCAGCAGCCACTGGTAACAGGATTAGCAGAGCGAGGTATGTAGGCGGTGCTAC
AGAGTTCTTGAAGTGGTGGCCTAACTACGGCTACACTAGAAGAACAGTATTTGGTATCTGCGCTCTGCTG
AAGCCAGTTACCTTCGGAAAAAGAGTTGGTAGCTCTTGATCCGGCAAACAAACCACCGCTGGTAGCGGTG
GTTTTTTTGTTTGCAAGCAGCAGATTACGCGCAGAAAAAAAGGATCTCAAGAAGATCCTTTGATCTTTTC
TACGGGGTCTGACGCTCAGTGGAACGAAAACTCACGTTAAGGGATTTTGGTCATGAGATTATCAAAAAGG
ATCTTCACCTAGATCCTTTTAAATTAAAAATGAAGTTTTAAATCAATCTAAAGTATATATGAGTAAACTT
GGTCTGACAGTTACCAATGCTTAATCAGTGAGGCACCTATCTCAGCGATCTGTCTATTTCGTTCATCCAT
AGTTGCCTGACTCCCCGTCGTGTAGATAACTACGATACGGGAGGGCTTACCATCTGGCCCCAGTGCTGCA
ATGATACCGCGAGACCCACGCTCACCGGCTCCAGATTTATCAGCAATAAACCAGCCAGCCGGAAGGGCCG
AGCGCAGAAGTGGTCCTGCAACTTTATCCGCCTCCATCCAGTCTATTAATTGTTGCCGGGAAGCTAGAGT
AAGTAGTTCGCCAGTTAATAGTTTGCGCAACGTTGTTGCCATTGCTACAGGCATCGTGGTGTCACGCTCG
TCGTTTGGTATGGCTTCATTCAGCTCCGGTTCCCAACGATCAAGGCGAGTTACATGATCCCCCATGTTGT
GCAAAAAAGCGGTTAGCTCCTTCGGTCCTCCGATCGTTGTCAGAAGTAAGTTGGCCGCAGTGTTATCACT
CATGGTTATGGCAGCACTGCATAATTCTCTTACTGTCATGCCATCCGTAAGATGCTTTTCTGTGACTGGT
GAGTACTCAACCAAGTCATTCTGAGAATAGTGTATGCGGCGACCGAGTTGCTCTTGCCCGGCGTCAATAC
GGGATAATACCGCGCCACATAGCAGAACTTTAAAAGTGCTCATCATTGGAAAACGTTCTTCGGGGCGAAA
ACTCTCAAGGATCTTACCGCTGTTGAGATCCAGTTCGATGTAACCCACTCGTGCACCCAACTGATCTTCA
GCATCTTTTACTTTCACCAGCGTTTCTGGGTGAGCAAAAACAGGAAGGCAAAATGCCGCAAAAAAGGGAA
TAAGGGCGACACGGAAATGTTGAATACTCATACTCTTCCTTTTTCAATATTATTGAAGCATTTATCAGGG
TTATTGTCTCATGAGCGGATACATATTTGAATGTATTTAGAAAAATAAACAAATAGGGGTTCCGCGCACA
TTTCCCCGAAAAGTGCCACCTGACGTCGACGGATCGGGAGATCTCCCGATCCCCTATGGTGCACTCTCAG
TACAATCTGCTCTGATGCCGCATAGTTAAGCCAGTATCTGCTCCCTGCTTGTGTGTTGGAGGTCGCTGAG
TAGTGCGCGAGCAAAATTTAAGCTACAACAAGGCAAGGCTTGACCGACAATTGCATGAAGAATCTGCTTA
GGGTTAGGCGTTTTGCGCTGCTTCGCGATGTACGGGCCAGATATACGCGTTGACATTGATTATTGACTAG
TTATTAATAGTAATCAATTACGGGGTCATTAGTTCATAGCCCATATATGGAGTTCCGCGTTACATAACTT
ACGGTAAATGGCCCGCCTGGCTGACCGCCCAACGACCCCCGCCCATTGACGTCAATAATGACGTATGTTC
CCATAGTAACGCCAATAGGGACTTTCCATTGACGTCAATGGGTGGAGTATTTACGGTAAACTGCCCACTT
GGCAGTACATCAAGTGTATCATATGCCAAGTACGCCCCCTATTGACGTCAATGACGGTAAATGGCCCGCC
TGGCATTATGCCCAGTACATGACCTTATGGGACTTTCCTACTTGGCAGTACATCTACGTATTAGTCATCG
CTATTACCATGGTGATGCGGTTTTGGCAGTACATCAATGGGCGTGGATAGCGGTTTGACTCACGGGGATT
TCCAAGTCTCCACCCCATTGACGTCAATGGGAGTTTGTTTTGGCACCAAAATCAACGGGACTTTCCAAAA
TGTCGTAACAACTCCGCCCCATTGACGCAAATGGGCGGTAGGCGTGTACGGTGGGAGGTCTATATAAGCA
GCGCGTTTTGCCTGTACTGGGTCTCTCTGGTTAGACCAGATCTGAGCCTGGGAGCTCTCTGGCTAACTAG
GGAACCCACTGCTTAAGCCTCAATAAAGCTTGCCTTGAGTGCTTCAAGTAGTGTGTGCCCGTCTGTTGTG
TGACTCTGGTAACTAGAGATCCCTCAGACCCTTTTAGTCAGTGTGGAAAATCTCTAGCAGTGGCGCCCGA
ACAGGGACTTGAAAGCGAAAGGGAAACCAGAGGAGCTCTCTCGACGCAGGACTCGGCTTGCTGAAGCGCG
CACGGCAAGAGGCGAGGGGCGGCGACTGGTGAGTACGCCAAAAATTTTGACTAGCGGAGGCTAGAAGGAG
AGAGATGGGTGCGAGAGCGTCAGTATTAAGCGGGGGAGAATTAGATCGCGATGGGAAAAAATTCGGTTAA
GGCCAGGGGGAAAGAAAAAATATAAATTAAAACATATAGTATGGGCAAGCAGGGAGCTAGAACGATTCGC
AGTTAATCCTGGCCTGTTAGAAACATCAGAAGGCTGTAGACAAATACTGGGACAGCTACAACCATCCCTT
CAGACAGGATCAGAAGAACTTAGATCATTATATAATACAGTAGCAACCCTCTATTGTGTGCATCAAAGGA
TAGAGATAAAAGACACCAAGGAAGCTTTAGACAAGATAGAGGAAGAGCAAAACAAAAGTAAGACCACCGC
ACAGCAAGCGGCCGCTGATCTTCAGACCTGGAGGAGGAGATATGAGGGACAATTGGAGAAGTGAATTATA
TAAATATAAAGTAGTAAAAATTGAACCATTAGGAGTAGCACCCACCAAGGCAAAGAGAAGAGTGGTGCAG
AGAGAAAAAAGAGCAGTGGGAATAGGAGCTTTGTTCCTTGGGTTCTTGGGAGCAGCAGGAAGCACTATGG
GCGCAGCGTCAATGACGCTGACGGTACAGGCCAGACAATTATTGTCTGGTATAGTGCAGCAGCAGAACAA
TTTGCTGAGGGCTATTGAGGCGCAACAGCATCTGTTGCAACTCACAGTCTGGGGCATCAAGCAGCTCCAG
GCAAGAATCCTGGCTGTGGAAAGATACCTAAAGGATCAACAGCTCCTGGGGATTTGGGGTTGCTCTGGAA
AACTCATTTGCACCACTGCTGTGCCTTGGAATGCTAGTTGGAGTAATAAATCTCTGGAACAGATTTGGAA
TCACACGACCTGGATGGAGTGGGACAGAGAAATTAACAATTACACAAGCTTAATACACTCCTTAATTGAA
GAATCGCAAAACCAGCAAGAAAAGAATGAACAAGAATTATTGGAATTAGATAAATGGGCAAGTTTGTGGA
ATTGGTTTAACATAACAAATTGGCTGTGGTATATAAAATTATTCATAATGATAGTAGGAGGCTTGGTAGG
TTTAAGAATAGTTTTTGCTGTACTTTCTATAGTGAATAGAGTTAGGCAGGGATATTCACCATTATCGTTT
CAGACCCACCTCCCAACCCCGAGGGGACCCGACAGGCCCGAAGGAATAGAAGAAGAAGGTGGAGAGAGAG
ACAGAGACAGATCCATTCGATTAGTGAACGGATCGGCACTGCGTGCGCCAATTCTGCAGACAAATGGCAG
TATTCATCCACAATTTTAAAAGAAAAGGGGGGATTGGGGGGTACAGTGCAGGGGAAAGAATAGTAGACAT
AATAGCAACAGACATACAAACTAAAGAATTACAAAAACAAATTACAAAAATTCAAAATTTTCGGGTTTAT
TACAGGGACAGCAGAGATCCAGTTTGGTTAGAGGGGTCGGCAATT
